>Addgene plasmid #90563 | CAMSAP3 E9.5 gRNA | addgene full sequence | sequence record 189902 | Addgene NGS Result
CGAGTCAGTGAGCGAGGAAGCGGAAGAGCGCCCAATACGCAAACCGCCTCTCCCCGCGCGTTGGCCGATT
CATTAATGCAGCTGGCACGACAGGTTTCCCGACTGGAAAGCGGGCAGTGAGCGCAACGCAATTAATGTGA
GTTAGCTCACTCATTAGGCACCCCAGGCTTTACACTTTATGCTTCCGGCTCGTATGTTGTGTGGAATTGT
GAGCGGATAACAATTTCACACAGGAAACAGCTATGACCATGATTACGCCAAGCGCGCAATTAACCCTCAC
TAAAGGGAACAAAAGCTGGAGCTGCAAGCTTAATGTAGTCTTATGCAATACTCTTGTAGTCTTGCAACAT
GGTAACGATGAGTTAGCAACATGCCTTACAAGGAGAGAAAAAGCACCGTGCATGCCGATTGGTGGAAGTA
AGGTGGTACGATCGTGCCTTATTAGGAAGGCAACAGACGGGTCTGACATGGATTGGACGAACCACTGAAT
TGCCGCATTGCAGAGATATTGTATTTAAGTGCCTAGCTCGATACATAAACGGGTCTCTCTGGTTAGACCA
GATCTGAGCCTGGGAGCTCTCTGGCTAACTAGGGAACCCACTGCTTAAGCCTCAATAAAGCTTGCCTTGA
GTGCTTCAAGTAGTGTGTGCCCGTCTGTTGTGTGACTCTGGTAACTAGAGATCCCTCAGACCCTTTTAGT
CAGTGTGGAAAATCTCTAGCAGTGGCGCCCGAACAGGGACTTGAAAGCGAAAGGGAAACCAGAGGAGCTC
TCTCGACGCAGGACTCGGCTTGCTGAAGCGCGCACGGCAAGAGGCGAGGGGCGGCGACTGGTGAGTACGC
CAAAAATTTTGACTAGCGGAGGCTAGAAGGAGAGAGATGGGTGCGAGAGCGTCAGTATTAAGCGGGGGAG
AATTAGATCGCGATGGGAAAAAATTCGGTTAAGGCCAGGGGGAAAGAAAAAATATAAATTAAAACATATA
GTATGGGCAAGCAGGGAGCTAGAACGATTCGCAGTTAATCCTGGCCTGTTAGAAACATCAGAAGGCTGTA
GACAAATACTGGGACAGCTACAACCATCCCTTCAGACAGGATCAGAAGAACTTAGATCATTATATAATAC
AGTAGCAACCCTCTATTGTGTGCATCAAAGGATAGAGATAAAAGACACCAAGGAAGCTTTAGACAAGATA
GAGGAAGAGCAAAACAAAAGTAAGACCACCGCACAGCAAGCGGCCGCTGATCTTCAGACCTGGAGGAGGA
GATATGAGGGACAATTGGAGAAGTGAATTATATAAATATAAAGTAGTAAAAATTGAACCATTAGGAGTAG
CACCCACCAAGGCAAAGAGAAGAGTGGTGCAGAGAGAAAAAAGAGCAGTGGGAATAGGAGCTTTGTTCCT
TGGGTTCTTGGGAGCAGCAGGAAGCACTATGGGCGCAGCGTCAATGACGCTGACGGTACAGGCCAGACAA
TTATTGTCTGGTATAGTGCAGCAGCAGAACAATTTGCTGAGGGCTATTGAGGCGCAACAGCATCTGTTGC
AACTCACAGTCTGGGGCATCAAGCAGCTCCAGGCAAGAATCCTGGCTGTGGAAAGATACCTAAAGGATCA
ACAGCTCCTGGGGATTTGGGGTTGCTCTGGAAAACTCATTTGCACCACTGCTGTGCCTTGGAATGCTAGT
TGGAGTAATAAATCTCTGGAACAGATTTGGAATCACACGACCTGGATGGAGTGGGACAGAGAAATTAACA
ATTACACAAGCTTAATACACTCCTTAATTGAAGAATCGCAAAACCAGCAAGAAAAGAATGAACAAGAATT
ATTGGAATTAGATAAATGGGCAAGTTTGTGGAATTGGTTTAACATAACAAATTGGCTGTGGTATATAAAA
TTATTCATAATGATAGTAGGAGGCTTGGTAGGTTTAAGAATAGTTTTTGCTGTACTTTCTATAGTGAATA
GAGTTAGGCAGGGATATTCACCATTATCGTTTCAGACCCACCTCCCAACCCCGAGGGGACCCAGAGAGGG
CCTATTTCCCATGATTCCTTCATATTTGCATATACGATACAAGGCTGTTAGAGAGATAATTAGAATTAAT
TTGACTGTAAACACAAAGATATTAGTACAAAATACGTGACGTAGAAAGTAATAATTTCTTGGGTAGTTTG
CAGTTTTAAAATTATGTTTTAAAATGGACTATCATATGCTTACCGTAACTTGAAAGTATTTCGATTTCTT
GGCTTTATATATCTTGTGGAAAGGACGAAACACCGCGCGTACTGGTCGGTATAGAGTTTAAGAGCTATGC
TGGAAACAGCATAGCAAGTTTAAATAAGGCTAGTCCGTTATCAACTTGAAAAAGTGGCACCGAGTCGGTG
CTTTTTTTGAATTCTAGATCTTGAGACAAATGGCAGTATTCATCCACAATTTTAAAAGAAAAGGGGGGAT
TGGGGGGTACAGTGCAGGGGAAAGAATAGTAGACATAATAGCAACAGACATACAAACTAAAGAATTACAA
AAACAAATTACAAAAATTCAAAATTTTCGGGTTTATTACAGGGACAGCAGAGATCCACTTTGGCGCCGGC
TCGAGTGGCTCCGGTGCCCGTCAGTGGGCAGAGCGCACATCGCCCACAGTCCCCGAGAAGTTGGGGGGAG
GGGTCGGCAATTGAACCGGTGCCTAGAGAAGGTGGCGCGGGGTAAACTGGGAAAGTGATGTCGTGTACTG
GCTCCGCCTTTTTCCCGAGGGTGGGGGAGAACCGTATATAAGTGCAGTAGTCGCCGTGAACGTTCTTTTT
CGCAACGGGTTTGCCGCCAGAACACAGGTGTCGTGACGCGGGATCCGCCACCATGACCGAGTACAAGCCC
ACGGTGCGCCTCGCCACCCGCGACGACGTCCCCAGGGCCGTACGCACCCTCGCCGCCGCGTTCGCCGACT
ACCCCGCCACGCGCCACACCGTCGATCCGGACCGCCACATCGAGCGGGTCACCGAGCTGCAAGAACTCTT
CCTCACGCGCGTCGGGCTCGACATCGGCAAGGTGTGGGTCGCGGACGACGGCGCCGCGGTGGCGGTCTGG
ACCACGCCGGAGAGCGTCGAAGCGGGGGCGGTGTTCGCCGAGATCGGCCCGCGCATGGCCGAGTTGAGCG
GTTCCCGGCTGGCCGCGCAGCAACAGATGGAAGGCCTCCTGGCGCCGCACCGGCCCAAGGAGCCCGCGTG
GTTCCTGGCCACCGTCGGAGTCTCGCCCGACCACCAGGGCAAGGGTCTGGGCAGCGCCGTCGTGCTCCCC
GGAGTGGAGGCGGCCGAGCGCGCCGGGGTGCCCGCCTTCCTGGAGACCTCCGCGCCCCGCAACCTCCCCT
TCTACGAGCGGCTCGGCTTCACCGTCACCGCCGACGTCGAGGTGCCCGAAGGACCGCGCACCTGGTGCAT
GACCCGCAAGCCCGGTGCCTGAACGCGTTAAGTCGACAATCAACCTCTGGATTACAAAATTTGTGAAAGA
TTGACTGGTATTCTTAACTATGTTGCTCCTTTTACGCTATGTGGATACGCTGCTTTAATGCCTTTGTATC
ATGCTATTGCTTCCCGTATGGCTTTCATTTTCTCCTCCTTGTATAAATCCTGGTTGCTGTCTCTTTATGA
GGAGTTGTGGCCCGTTGTCAGGCAACGTGGCGTGGTGTGCACTGTGTTTGCTGACGCAACCCCCACTGGT
TGGGGCATTGCCACCACCTGTCAGCTCCTTTCCGGGACTTTCGCTTTCCCCCTCCCTATTGCCACGGCGG
AACTCATCGCCGCCTGCCTTGCCCGCTGCTGGACAGGGGCTCGGCTGTTGGGCACTGACAATTCCGTGGT
GTTGTCGGGGAAATCATCGTCCTTTCCTTGGCTGCTCGCCTGTGTTGCCACCTGGATTCTGCGCGGGACG
TCCTTCTGCTACGTCCCTTCGGCCCTCAATCCAGCGGACCTTCCTTCCCGCGGCCTGCTGCCGGCTCTGC
GGCCTCTTCCGCGTCTTCGCCTTCGCCCTCAGACGAGTCGGATCTCCCTTTGGGCCGCCTCCCCGCGTCG
ACTTTAAGACCAATGACTTACAAGGCAGCTGTAGATCTTAGCCACTTTTTAAAAGAAAAGGGGGGACTGG
AAGGGCTAATTCACTCCCAACGAAGACAAGATCTGCTTTTTGCTTGTACTGGGTCTCTCTGGTTAGACCA
GATCTGAGCCTGGGAGCTCTCTGGCTAACTAGGGAACCCACTGCTTAAGCCTCAATAAAGCTTGCCTTGA
GTGCTTCAAGTAGTGTGTGCCCGTCTGTTGTGTGACTCTGGTAACTAGAGATCCCTCAGACCCTTTTAGT
CAGTGTGGAAAATCTCTAGCAGTACGTATAGTAGTTCATGTCATCTTATTATTCAGTATTTATAACTTGC
AAAGAAATGAATATCAGAGAGTGAGAGGAACTTGTTTATTGCAGCTTATAATGGTTACAAATAAAGCAAT
AGCATCACAAATTTCACAAATAAAGCATTTTTTTCACTGCATTCTAGTTGTGGTTTGTCCAAACTCATCA
ATGTATCTTATCATGTCTGGCTCTAGCTATCCCGCCCCTAACTCCGCCCATCCCGCCCCTAACTCCGCCC
AGTTCCGCCCATTCTCCGCCCCATGGCTGACTAATTTTTTTTATTTATGCAGAGGCCGAGGCCGCCTCGG
CCTCTGAGCTATTCCAGAAGTAGTGAGGAGGCTTTTTTGGAGGCCTAGGGACGTACCCAATTCGCCCTAT
AGTGAGTCGTATTACGCGCGCTCACTGGCCGTCGTTTTACAACGTCGTGACTGGGAAAACCCTGGCGTTA
CCCAACTTAATCGCCTTGCAGCACATCCCCCTTTCGCCAGCTGGCGTAATAGCGAAGAGGCCCGCACCGA
TCGCCCTTCCCAACAGTTGCGCAGCCTGAATGGCGAATGGG
[124 nt withheld, positions 4942-5065]
C
[91 nt withheld, positions 5067-5157]
A
[49 nt withheld, positions 5159-5207]
CCTTTGACGTTGGAGTCCACGTTCTTT
[37 nt withheld, positions 5235-5271]
ACCCTATCTCGGTCTATTCTTTTGATTTATAAGGGATTTTGCCGATTTCGGCCTATTGGTTAAAAAATGA
GCTGATTTAACAAAAATTTAACGCGAATTTTAACAAAATATTAACGCTTACAATTTAGGTGGCACTTTTC
GGGGAAATGTGCGCGGAACCCCTATTTGTTTATTTTTCTAAATACATTCAAATATGTATCCGCTCATGAG
ACAATAACCCTGATAAATGCTTCAATAATATTGAAAAAGGAAGAGTATGAGTATTCAACATTTCCGTGTC
GCCCTTATTCCCTTTTTTGCGGCATTTTGCCTTCCTGTTTTTGCTCACCCAGAAACGCTGGTGAAAGTAA
AAGATGCTGAAGATCAGTTGGGTGCACGAGTGGGTTACATCGAAATGGATCTCAACAGCGGTAAGATCCT
TGAGAGTTTTCGCCCCGAAGAACGTTTTCCAATGATGAGCACTTTTAAAGTTCTGCTATGTGGCGCGGTA
TTATCCCGTATTGACGCCGGGCAAGAGCAACTCGGTCGCCGCATACACTATTCTCAGAATGACTTGGTTG
AGTACTCACCAGTCACAGAAAAGCATCTTACGGATGGCATGACAGTAAGAGAATTATGCAGTGCTGCCAT
AACCATGAGTGATAACACTGCGGCCAACTTACTTCTGACAACGATCGGAGGACCGAAGGAGCTAACCGCT
TTTTTGCACAACATGGGGGATCATGTAACTCGCCTTGATCGTTGGGAACCGGAGCTGAATGAAGCCATAC
CAAACGACGAGCGTGACACCACGATGCCTGTAGCAATGGCAACAACGTTGCGCAAACTATTAACTGGCGA
ACTACTTACTCTAGCTTCCCGGCAACAATTAATAGACTGGATGGAGGCGGATAAAGTTGCAGGACCACTT
CTGCGCTCGGCCCTTCCGGCTGGCTGGTTTATTGCTGATAAATCTGGAGCCGGTGAGCGTGGGTCTCGCG
GTATCATTGCAGCACTGGGGCCAGATGGTAAGCCCTCCCGTATCGTAGTTATCTACACGACGGGGAGTCA
GGCAACTATGGATGAACGAAATAGACAGATCGCTGAGATAGGTGCCTCACTGATTAAGCATTGGTAACTG
TCAGACCAAGTTTACTCATATATACTTTAGATTGATTTAAAACTTCATTTTTAATTTAAAAGGATCTAGG
TGAAGATCCTTTTTGATAATCTCATGACCAAAATCCCTTAACGTGAGTTTTCGTTCCACTGAGCGTCAGA
CCCCGTAGAAAAGATCAAAGGATCTTCTTGAGATCCTTTTTTTCTGCGCGTAATCTGCTGCTTGCAAACA
AAAAAACCACCGCTACCAGCGGTGGTTTGTTTGCCGGATCAAGAGCTACCAACTCTTTTTCCGAAGGTAA
CTGGCTTCAGCAGAGCGCAGATACCAAATACTGTTCTTCTAGTGTAGCCGTAGTTAGGCCACCACTTCAA
GAACTCTGTAGCACCGCCTACATACCTCGCTCTGCTAATCCTGTTACCAGTGGCTGCTGCCAGTGGCGAT
AAGTCGTGTCTTACCGGGTTGGACTCAAGACGATAGTTACCGGATAAGGCGCAGCGGTCGGGCTGAACGG
GGGGTTCGTGCACACAGCCCAGCTTGGAGCGAACGACCTACACCGAACTGAGATACCTACAGCGTGAGCT
ATGAGAAAGCGCCACGCTTCCCGAAGGGAGAAAGGCGGACAGGTATCCGGTAAGCGGCAGGGTCGGAACA
GGAGAGCGCACGAGGGAGCTTCCAGGGGGAAACGCCTGGTATCTTTATAGTCCTGTCGGGTTTCGCCACC
TCTGACTTGAGCGTCGATTTTTGTGATGCTCGTCAGGGGGGCGGAGCCTATGGAAAAACGCCAGCAACGC
GGCCTTTTTACGGTTCCTGGCCTTTTGCTGGCCTTTTGCTCACATGTTCTTTCCTGCGTTATCCCCTGAT
TCTGTGGATAACCGTATTACCGCCTTTGAGTGAGCTGATACCGCTCGCCGCAGCCGAACGACCGAGCGCA
G
Features (pLannotate 1.2.2; 28 found; start..end, strand, type, name):
      1..26      +  rep_origin     RSF ori (fragment): Plasmids containing the RSF 1030 origin of replication can be propagated in E. coli cells that contain additional plasmids with compatible origins.
     28..120     +  CDS            lacI (fragment): lac repressor; lacI; The lac repressor binds to the lac operator to inhibit transcription in E. coli. This inhibition can be relieved by adding lactose or isopropyl-β-D-thiogalactopyranoside (IPTG).
    133..154     +  protein_bind   CAP binding site: CAP binding activates transcription in the presence of cAMP. E. coli catabolite activator protein
    169..199     +  promoter       lac promoter: promoter for the E. coli lac operon
    207..223     +  protein_bind   lac operator: The lac repressor binds to the lac operator to inhibit transcription in E. coli. This inhibition can be relieved by adding lactose or isopropyl-β-D-thiogalactopyranoside (IPTG). lac repressor encoded by lacI
    268..286     +  promoter       T3 promoter: promoter for bacteriophage T3 RNA polymerase
    314..540     +  promoter       RSV promoter: Rous sarcoma virus enhancer/promoter
    541..721     +  LTR            5' LTR (truncated): truncated 5' long terminal repeat (LTR) from HIV-1
    768..893     +  misc_feature   HIV-1 Ψ: packaging signal of human immunodeficiency virus type 1
    877..1240    +  CDS            HIV-1 gag (fragment): gag protein from human immunodeficiency virus 1; gag
   1386..1619    +  misc_feature   RRE: The Rev response element (RRE) of HIV-1 allows for Rev-dependent mRNA export from the nucleus to the cytoplasm.
   1996..2022    +  CDS            Rev (fragment): human immunodeficiency virus 1 (HIV-1) Rev protein; rev; enhances nuclear export of unspliced and incompletely spliced viral mRNAs
   2026..2266    +  promoter       U6 promoter: RNA polymerase III promoter for human U6 snRNA
   2314..2381    +  misc_RNA       tracrRNA (fragment): trans-activating CRISPR RNA for the Streptococcus pyogenes CRISPR/Cas9 system
   2430..2547    +  misc_feature   cPPT/CTS: central polypurine tract and central termination sequence of HIV-1
   2616..2827    +  promoter       EF-1α core promoter: core promoter for human elongation factor EF-1α
   2853..3452    +  CDS            PuroR (fragment): puromycin N-acetyltransferase; pac from Streptomyces; confers resistance to puromycin
   3468..4056    +  misc_feature   WPRE: woodchuck hepatitis virus posttranscriptional regulatory element
   4107..4126    +  misc_feature   cPPT/CTS (fragment): central polypurine tract and central termination sequence of HIV-1
   4128..4361    +  LTR            3' LTR (ΔU3): self-inactivating 3' long terminal repeat (LTR) from HIV-1
   4439..4560    +  polyA_signal   SV40 poly(A) signal: SV40 polyadenylation signal
   4600..4735    +  rep_origin     SV40 ori: SV40 origin of replication
   4756..4774    -  promoter       T7 promoter: promoter for bacteriophage T7 RNA polymerase
   4782..4937    +  CDS            lacZα (fragment): LacZα fragment of β-galactosidase; lacZ fragment
   4942..5370    +  rep_origin     f1 ori (sequence partly withheld): f1 bacteriophage origin of replication; arrow indicates direction of (+) strand synthesis
   5423..5527    +  promoter       AmpR promoter: bla
   5528..6388    +  CDS            AmpR: β-lactamase; bla; confers resistance to ampicillin, carbenicillin, and related antibiotics
   6559..7147    +  rep_origin     ori: high-copy-number ColE1/pMB1/pBR322/pUC origin of replication
