[The description below was written by a language model from this plasmid's Addgene catalogue record and pLannotate feature annotations shown in this document.]
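Description:
CAMSAP3 E9.5 gRNA is a third-generation lentiviral CRISPR guide plasmid built on the pLenti-sgRNA backbone and designed to target human CAMSAP3 (guide designation E9.5, part of the pKMKO series). It is propagated in E. coli through a high-copy ColE1/pUC-type origin with ampicillin selection from the β-lactamase gene. The backbone also carries an f1 origin, an SV40 origin and small remnants of lac and cloning-vector sequences. The annotated sequence record is 7,302 nt, whereas the catalogue lists the empty backbone as 9,151 bp. This would be consistent with loss of a stuffer fragment when the guide was inserted between the two BsmBI sites, which were destroyed during cloning, though the record does not explain the difference.

The viral portion has a chimeric RSV promoter fused to a truncated HIV-1 5' LTR, which allows Tat-independent genomic RNA production in packaging cells. This is followed by the Ψ packaging signal with a partial gag region, the Rev response element for nuclear export, a cPPT/CTS, WPRE to boost transcript expression, and a self-inactivating ΔU3 3' LTR with a downstream SV40 polyadenylation signal. Within this frame, a human U6 RNA polymerase III promoter drives the CAMSAP3 spacer fused to the S. pyogenes guide RNA scaffold, and an EF-1α core promoter drives puromycin N-acetyltransferase for selection of transduced mammalian cells. No Cas9 coding sequence is annotated, so the nuclease has to be supplied separately, for example by a Cas9-expressing cell line. The plasmid was deposited with a large-scale CRISPR/Cas9 study of cell-cycle gene knockouts in human cells and serves to generate CAMSAP3 knockouts.
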