Addgene plasmid #90563: CAMSAP3 E9.5 gRNA
Purpose: 3rd generation lentiviral gRNA plasmid targeting human CAMSAP3
Depositing lab: Iain Cheeseman. Depositing organization: Whitehead Institute for Biomedical Research. Publication: Large-Scale Analysis of CRISPR/Cas9 Cell-Cycle Knockouts Reveals the Diversity of p53-Dependent Responses to Cell-Cycle Defects. McKinley KL, Cheeseman IM. Dev Cell. 2017 Feb 27;40(4):405-420.e2. doi: 10.1016/j.devcel.2017.01.012. Epub 2017 Feb 16. PubMed 28216383.
Backbone
  Vector backbone: pLenti-sgRNA
  Backbone manufacturer: Eric Lander & David Sabatini labs (Addgene plasmid #71409)
  Backbone size w/o insert (bp): 9151
  Vector type: Lentiviral, CRISPR
  Selectable markers: Puromycin
Growth in bacteria
  Bacterial resistance: Ampicillin, 100 μg/mL
  Growth temperature: 37°C
  Growth strain: NEB Stable
  Copy number: Unknown
Gene/Insert
  Gene/Insert name: CAMSAP3 (Guide Designation E9.5) (alt name: pKMKO series)
  gRNA/shRNA sequence: CACCgCGCGTACTGGTCGGTATAGA
  Species: H. sapiens (human)
  Promoter: U6
  Cloning method: Restriction Enzyme; 5′ cloning site BsmBI (destroyed during cloning); 3′ cloning site BsmBI (destroyed during cloning)
  Sequencing primers: 5′ hU6-F (5'-GAGGGCCTATTTCCCATGATT-3'); 3′ EF1a-R (5'-CACGGCGACTACTGCACTTA-3')
Terms and licenses: Academic/Nonprofit Terms; Industry Terms: Not Available to Industry
Depositor comments: Please note that gRNA target sequence listed is not strictly the 20nt spacer sequence, but also contains the 5' BsmBI overhang. For more information about knockout human cell lines generated using this plasmid, please see http://cellcycleknockouts.wi.mit.edu/ .
How to cite: CAMSAP3 E9.5 gRNA was a gift from Iain Cheeseman (Addgene plasmid # 90563 ; http://n2t.net/addgene:90563 ; RRID:Addgene_90563)
